>Addgene plasmid #214021 | INS-IRES-EGFP | addgene full sequence | sequence record 424346 | Addgene NGS Result
ATTTATCAGGGTTATTGTCTCATGACCAAAATCCCTTAACGTGAGTTTTCGTTCCACTGAGCGTCAGACC
CCGTAGAAAAGATCAAAGGATCTTCTTGAGATCCTTTTTTTCTGCGCGTAATCTGCTGCTTGCAAACAAA
AAAACCACCGCTACCAGCGGTGGTTTGTTTGCCGGATCAAGAGCTACCAACTCTTTTTCCGAAGGTAACT
GGCTTCAGCAGAGCGCAGATACCAAATACTGTTCTTCTAGTGTAGCCGTAGTTAGGCCACCACTTCAAGA
ACTCTGTAGCACCGCCTACATACCTCGCTCTGCTAATCCTGTTACCAGTGGCTGCTGCCAGTGGCGATAA
GTCGTGTCTTACCGGGTTGGACTCAAGACGATAGTTACCGGATAAGGCGCAGCGGTCGGGCTGAACGGGG
GGTTCGTGCACACAGCCCAGCTTGGAGCGAACGACCTACACCGAACTGAGATACCTACAGCGTGAGCTAT
GAGAAAGCGCCACGCTTCCCGAAGGGAGAAAGGCGGACAGGTATCCGGTAAGCGGCAGGGTCGGAACAGG
AGAGCGCACGAGGGAGCTTCCAGGGGGAAACGCCTGGTATCTTTATAGTCCTGTCGGGTTTCGCCACCTC
TGACTTGAGCGTCGATTTTTGTGATGCTCGTCAGGGGGGCGGAGCCTATGGAAAAACGCCAGCAACGCGG
CCTTTTTACGGTTCCTGGCCTTTTGCTGGCCTTTTGCTCACATGTTCTTTCCTGCGTTATCCCCTGATTC
TGTGGATAACCGTATTACCGCCTTTGAGTGAGCTGATACCGCTCGCCGCAGCCGAACGACCGAGCGCAGC
GAGTCAGTGAGCGAGGAAGCGGAAGAGCGCCCAATACGCAAACCGCCTCTCCCCGCGCGTTGGCCGATTC
ATTAATGCAGCTGGCACGACAGGTTTCCCGACTGGAAAGCGGGCAGTGAGCGCAACGCAATTAATGTGAG
TTAGCTCACTCATTAGGCACCCCAGGCTTTACACTTTATGCTTCCGGCTCGTATGTTGTGTGGAATTGTG
AGCGGATAACAATTTCACACAGGAAACAGCTATGACCATGATTACGCCAAGCTCAGAATTAACCCTCACT
AAAGGGACTAGTCCTGCAGGCTACCTAGTGTGCGGGGAACGAGGCTTCTTCTACACACCCAAGACCCGCC
GGGAGGCAGAGGACCTGCAGGGTGAGCCAACCGCCCATTGCTGCCCCTGGCCGCCCCCAGCCACCCCCTG
CTCCTGGCGCTCCCACCCAGCATGGGCAGAAGGGGGCAGGAGGCTGCCACCCAGCAGGGGGTCAGGTGCA
CTTTTTTAAAAAGAAGTTCTCTTGGTCACGTCCTAAAAGTGACCAGCTCCCTGTGGCCCAGTCAGAATCT
CAGCCTGAGGACGGTGTTGGCTTCGGCAGCCCCGAGATACATCAGAGGGTGGGCACGCTCCTCCCTCCAC
TCGCCCCTCAAACAAATGCCCCGCAGCCCATTTCTCCACCCTCATTTGATGACCGCAGATTCAAGTGTTT
TGTTAAGTAAAGTCCTGGGTGACCTGGGGTCACAGGGTGCCCCACGCTGCCTGCCTCTGGGCGAACACCC
CATCACGCCCGGAGGAGGGCGTGGCTGCCTGCCTGAGTGGGCCAGACCCCTGTCGCCAGCCTCACGGCAG
CTCCATAGTCAGGAGATGGGGAAGATGCTGGGGACAGGCCCTGGGGAGAAGTACTGGGATCACCTGTTCA
GGCTCCCACTGTGACGCTGCCCCGGGGCGGGGGAAGGAGGTGGGACATGTGGGCGTTGGGGCCTGTAGGT
CCACACCCAGTGTGGGTGACCCTCCCTCTAACCTGGGTCCAGCCCGGCTGGAGATGGGTGGGAGTGCGAC
CTAGGGCTGGCGGGCAGGCGGGCACTGTGTCTCCCTGACTGTGTCCTCCTGTGTCCCTCTGCCTCGCCGC
TGTTCCGGAACCTGCTCTGCGCGGCACGTCCTGGCAGTGGGGCAGGTGGAGCTGGGCGGGGGCCCTGGTG
CAGGCAGCCTGCAGCCCTTGGCCCTGGAGGGGTCCCTGCAGAAGCGT
[63 nt withheld, positions 2078-2140]
TGAGGCGCGCCCCCCTAACGTTACTGGCCGAAGCCGCTTGGAATAAGGCCGGTGTGCGTTTGTCTATATG
TTATTTTCCACCATATTGCCGTCTTTTGGCAATGTGAGGGCCCGGAAACCTGGCCCTGTCTTCTTGACGA
GCATTCCTAGGGGTCTTTCCCCTCTCGCCAAAGGAATGCAAGGTCTGTTGAATGTCGTGAAGGAAGCAGT
TCCTCTGGAAGCTTCTTGAAGACAAACAACGTCTGTAGCGACCCTTTGCAGGCAGCGGAACCCCCCACCT
GGCGACAGGTGCCTCTGCGGCCAAAAGCCACGTGTATAAGATACACCTGCAAAGGCGGCACAACCCCAGT
GCCACGTTGTGAGTTGGATAGTTGTGGAAAGAGTCAAATGGCTCTCCTCAAGCGTATTCAACAAGGGGCT
GAAGGATGCCCAGAAGGTACCCCATTGTATGGGATCTGATCTGGGGCCTCGGTGCACATGCTTTACATGT
GTTTAGTCGAGGTTAAAAAAACGTCTAGGCCCCCCGAACCACGGGGACGTGGTTTTCCTTTGAAAAACAC
GATGATAATATGGCCACAACCATGGTGAGCAAGGGCGAGGAGCTGTTCACCGGGGTGGTGCCCATCCTGG
TCGAGCTGGACGGCGACGTAAACGGCCACAAGTTCAGCGTGTCCGGCGAGGGCGAGGGCGATGCCACCTA
CGGCAAGCTGACCCTGAAGTTCATCTGCACCACCGGCAAGCTGCCCGTGCCCTGGCCCACCCTCGTGACC
ACCCTGACCTACGGCGTGCAGTGCTTCAGCCGCTACCCCGACCACATGAAGCAGCACGACTTCTTCAAGT
CCGCCATGCCCGAAGGCTACGTCCAGGAGCGCACCATCTTCTTCAAGGACGACGGCAACTACAAGACCCG
CGCCGAGGTGAAGTTCGAGGGCGACACCCTGGTGAACCGCATCGAGCTGAAGGGCATCGACTTCAAGGAG
GACGGCAACATCCTGGGGCACAAGCTGGAGTACAACTACAACAGCCACAACGTCTATATCATGGCCGACA
AGCAGAAGAACGGCATCAAGGTGAACTTCAAGATCCGCCACAACATCGAGGACGGCAGCGTGCAGCTCGC
CGACCACTACCAGCAGAACACCCCCATCGGCGACGGCCCCGTGCTGCTGCCCGACAACCACTACCTGAGC
ACCCAGTCCGCCCTGAGCAAAGACCCCAACGAGAAGCGCGATCACATGGTCCTGCTGGAGTTCGTGACCG
CCGCCGGGATCACTCTCGGCATGGACGAGCTGTACAAGTAAGGATCCACGCGTGGCAATAAAAAGACAGA
ATAAAACGCACGGGTGTTGGGTCGTTTGTTCGCTAGCATAACTTCGTATAATGTATGCTATACGAAGTTA
TGAATTCGTCGACCTCGAAATTCTACCGGGTAGGGGAGGCGCTTTTCCCAAGGCAGTCTGGAGCATGCGC
TTTAGCAGCCCCGCTGGGCACTTGGCGCTACACAAGTGGCCTCTGGCCTCGCACACATTCCACATCCACC
GGTAGGCGCCAACCGGCTCCGTTCTTTGGTGGCCCCTTCGCGCCACCTTCTACTCCTCCCCTAGTCAGGA
AGTTCCCCCCCGCCCCGCAGCTCGCGTCGTGCAGGACGTGACAAATGGAAGTAGCACGTCTCACTAGTCT
CGTGCAGATGGACAGCACCGCTGAGCAATGGAAGCGGGTAGGCCTTTGGGGCAGCGGCCAATAGCAGCTT
TGCTCCTTCGCTTTCTGGGCTCAGAGGCTGGGAAGGGGTGGGTCCGGGGGCGGGCTCAGGGGCGGGCTCA
GGGGCGGGGCGGGCGCCCGAAGGTCCTCCGGAGGCCCGGCATTCTGCACGCTTCAAAAGCGCACGTCTGC
CGCGCTGTTCTCCTCTTCCTCATCTCCGGGCCTTTCGACCTGCATCCATCTAGATCTCGAGCAGCTGAAG
CTTACCATGACCGAGTACAAGCCCACGGTGCGCCTCGCCACCCGCGACGACGTCCCCAGGGCCGTACGCA
CCCTCGCCGCCGCGTTCGCCGACTACCCCGCCACGCGCCACACCGTCGATCCGGACCGCCACATCGAGCG
GGTCACCGAGCTGCAAGAACTCTTCCTCACGCGCGTCGGGCTCGACATCGGCAAGGTGTGGGTCGCGGAC
GACGGCGCCGCGGTGGCGGTCTGGACCACGCCGGAGAGCGTCGAAGCGGGGGCGGTGTTCGCCGAGATCG
GCCCGCGCATGGCCGAGTTGAGCGGTTCCCGGCTGGCCGCGCAGCAACAGATGGAAGGCCTCCTGGCGCC
GCACCGGCCCAAGGAGCCCGCGTGGTTCCTGGCCACCGTCGGCGTCTCGCCCGACCACCAGGGCAAGGGT
CTGGGCAGCGCCGTCGTGCTCCCCGGAGTGGAGGCGGCCGAGCGCGCCGGGGTGCCCGCCTTCCTGGAGA
CCTCCGCGCCCCGCAACCTCCCCTTCTACGAGCGGCTCGGCTTCACCGTCACCGCCGACGTCGAGGTGCC
CGAAGGACCGCGCACCTGGTGCATGACCCGCAAGCCCGGTGCCTGACGCCCGCCCCACGACCCGCAGCGC
CCGACCGAAAGGAGCGCACGACCCCATGCATCGATGATATCAGATCCCCGGGATGCAGAAATTGATGATC
TATTAAACAATAAAGATGTCCACTAAAATGGAAGTTTTTCCTGTCATACTTTGTTAAGAAGGGTGAGAAC
AGAGTACCTACATTTTGAATGGAAGGATTGGAGCTACGGGGGTGGGGGTGGGGTGGGATTAGATAAATGC
CTGCTCTTTACTGAAGGCTCTTTACTATTGCTTTATGATAATGTTTCATAGTTGGATATCATAATTTAAA
CAAGCAAAACCAAATTAAGGGCCAGCTCATTCCTCCCACTCATGATCTATAGATCTATAGATCTCTCGTG
GGATCATTGTTTTTCTCTTGATTCCCACTTTGTGGTTCTAAGTACTGTGGTTTCCAAATGTGTCAGTTTC
ATAGCCTGAAGAACGAGATCAGCAGCCTCTGTTCCACATACACTTCATTCTCAGTATTGTTTTGCCAAGT
TCTAATTCCATCAGAAGCTGGTCGACTCTAGCATAACTTCGTATAATGTATGCTATACGAAGTTATTCTA
GACTGTGCCTTCTAGTTGCCAGCCATCTGTTGTTTGCCCCTCCCCCGTGCCTTCCTTGACCCTGGAAGGT
GCCACTCCCACTGTCCTTTCCTAATAAAATGAGGAAATTGCATCGCATTGTCTGAGTAGGTGTCATTCTA
TTCTGGGGGGTGGGGTGGGGCAGGACAGCAAGGGGGAGGATTGGGAAGACAATAGCAGGCATGCTGGGGA
TGCGGTGGGCTCTATGGGCGGCCGCTAGACGCAGCCTGCAGGCAGCCCCACACCCGCCGCCTCCTGCACC
GAGAGAGATGGAATAAAGCCCTTGAACCAGCCCTGCTGTGCCGTCTGTGTGTCTTGGGGGCCCTGGGCCA
AGCCCCACTTCCCGGCACTGTTGTGAGCCCCTCCCAGCTCTCTCCACGCTCTCTGGGTGCCCACAGGTGC
CAACGCCGGCCAGGCCCAGCATGCAGTGGCTCTCCCCAAAGCGGCCATGCCTGTCGGCTGCCTGCTGCCC
CCACCCTGTGGCTCAGGGTCCAGTATGGGAGCTGCGGGGGTCTCTGAGGGGCCAGGGGTGGTGGGGCCAC
TGAGAAGTGACTTCTTGTTCAGTAGCTCTGGACTCTTGGAGTCCCCAGAGACCTTGTTCAGGAAAGGGAA
TGAGAACATTCCAGCAATTTTCCCCCCACCTAGCCCTCCCAGGTTCTATTTTTAGAGTTATTTCTGATGG
AGTCCCTGTGGAGGGAGGAGGCTGGGCTGAGGGAGGGGGTCCTGCAGGGCGGGGGGCTGGGAAGGTGGGG
AGAGGCTGCCGAGAGCCACCCGCTATCCCCAGCTCTGGGCAGCCCCGGGACAGTCACACACCCTGGCCTC
GCGGCCCAAGCTGGCAGCCGTCTGCAGCCACAGCTTATGCCAGCCCAGGTCCAGCCAGACACCTGAGGGA
CCCACTGGTGCCTTGGAGGAAGCAGGAGAGGTCAGATGGCACCATGAGCTGGGGCAGGTGCAGGGACCGT
GGCAGCACCTGGCAGGGCCTCAGAACCCATGCCTTGGGCACCCCGGCCATGAGGCCCTGAGGATTGCAGC
CCAGGAGAAGCAGGGAACCGCCAGGGCCACAGGGGCAGAGACCAGGGCCAGGGTCCCCCTGCAGCCCCTT
AGCCCACCCCCTCCCAGTAAGCAGGGCTGCTTGGCTGGCTTCCTTTGCTACAGACCTGCTGCTCACCCAG
AAGGGCCCACGGGCCCTGGTGACAAGGTCGTTGTGGCTCCAGGTCGCGGCCGCTAAATTCAATTCGCCCT
ATAGTGAGTCGTATTACAATTCACTGGCCGTCGTTTTACAACGTCGTGACTGGGAAAACCCTGGCGTTAC
CCAACTTAATCGCCTTGCAGCACATCCCCCTTTCGCCAGCTGGCGTAATAGCGAAGAGGCCCGCACCGAT
CGCCCTTCCCAACAGTTGCGCAGCCTATACGTACGGCAGTTTAAGGTTTACACCTATAAAAGAGAGAGCC
GTTATCGTCTGTTTGTGGATGTACAGAGTGATATTATTGACACGCCGGGGCGACGGATGGTGATCCCCCT
GGCCAGTGCACGTCTGCTGTCAGATAAAGTCTCCCGTGAACTTTACCCGGTGGTGCATATCGGGGATGAA
AGCTGGCGCATGATGACCACCGATATGGCCAGTGTGCCGGTCTCCGTTATCGGGGAAGAAGTGGCTGATC
TCAGCCACCGCGAAAATGACATCAAAAACGCCATTAACCTGATGTTCTGGGGAATATAAATGTCAGGCAT
GAGATTATCAAAAAGGATCTTCACCTAGATCCTTTTCACGTAGAAAGCCAGTCCGCAGAAACGGTGCTGA
CCCCGGATGAATGTCAGCTACTGGGCTATCTGGACAAGGGAAAACGCAAGCGCAAAGAGAAAGCAGGTAG
CTTGCAGTGGGCTTACATGGCGATAGCTAGACTGGGCGGTTTTATGGACAGCAAGCGAACCGGAATTGCC
AGCTGGGGCGCCCTCTGGTAAGGTTGGGAAGCCCTGCAAAGTAAACTGGATGGCTTTCTTGCCGCCAAGG
ATCTGATGGCGCAGGGGATCAAGCTCTGATCAAGAGACAGGATGAGGATCGTTTCGCATGATTGAACAAG
ATGGATTGCACGCAGGTTCTCCGGCCGCTTGGGTGGAGAGGCTATTCGGCTATGACTGGGCACAACAGAC
AATCGGCTGCTCTGATGCCGCCGTGTTCCGGCTGTCAGCGCAGGGGCGCCCGGTTCTTTTTGTCAAGACC
GACCTGTCCGGTGCCCTGAATGAACTGCAAGACGAGGCAGCGCGGCTATCGTGGCTGGCCACGACGGGCG
TTCCTTGCGCAGCTGTGCTCGACGTTGTCACTGAAGCGGGAAGGGACTGGCTGCTATTGGGCGAAGTGCC
GGGGCAGGATCTCCTGTCATCTCACCTTGCTCCTGCCGAGAAAGTATCCATCATGGCTGATGCAATGCGG
CGGCTGCATACGCTTGATCCGGCTACCTGCCCATTCGACCACCAAGCGAAACATCGCATCGAGCGAGCAC
GTACTCGGATGGAAGCCGGTCTTGTCGATCAGGATGATCTGGACGAAGAGCATCAGGGGCTCGCGCCAGC
CGAACTGTTCGCCAGGCTCAAGGCGAGCATGCCCGACGGCGAGGATCTCGTCGTGACCCATGGCGATGCC
TGCTTGCCGAATATCATGGTGGAAAATGGCCGCTTTTCTGGATTCATCGACTGTGGCCGGCTGGGTGTGG
CGGACCGCTATCAGGACATAGCGTTGGCTACCCGTGATATTGCTGAAGAGCTTGGCGGCGAATGGGCTGA
CCGCTTCCTCGTGCTTTACGGTATCGCCGCTCCCGATTCGCAGCGCATCGCCTTCTATCGCCTTCTTGAC
GAGTTCTTCTGAATTATTAACGCTTACAATTTCCTGATGCGGTATTTTCTCCTTACGCATCTGTGCGGTA
TTTCACACCGCATCAGGTGGCACTTTTCGGGGAAATGTGCGCGGAACCCCTATTTGTTTATTTTTCTAAA
TACATTCAAATATGTATCCGCTCATGAGATTATCAAAAAGGATCTTCACCTAGATCCTTTTAAATTAAAA
ATGAAGTTTTAAATCAATCTAAAGTATATATGAGTAAACTTGGTCTGACAGTTACCAATGCTTAATCAGT
GAGGCACCTATCTCAGCGATCTGTCTATTTCGTTCATCCATAGTTGCCTGACTCCCCGTCGTGTAGATAA
CTACGATACGGGAGGGCTTACCATCTGGCCCCAGTGCTGCAATGATACCGCGAGACCCACGCTCACCGGC
TCCAGATTTATCAGCAATAAACCAGCCAGCCGGAAGGGCCGAGCGCAGAAGTGGTCCTGCAACTTTATCC
GCCTCCATCCAGTCTATTAATTGTTGCCGGGAAGCTAGAGTAAGTAGTTCGCCAGTTAATAGTTTGCGCA
ACGTTGTTGCCATTGCTACAGGCATCGTGGTGTCACGCTCGTCGTTTGGTATGGCTTCATTCAGCTCCGG
TTCCCAACGATCAAGGCGAGTTACATGATCCCCCATGTTGTGCAAAAAAGCGGTTAGCTCCTTCGGTCCT
CCGATCGTTGTCAGAAGTAAGTTGGCCGCAGTGTTATCACTCATGGTTATGGCAGCACTGCATAATTCTC
TTACTGTCATGCCATCCGTAAGATGCTTTTCTGTGACTGGTGAATACTCAACCAAGTCATTCTGAGAATA
GTGTATGCGGCGACCGAGTTGCTCTTGCCCGGCGTCAATACGGGATAATACCGCGCCACATAGCAGAACT
TTAAAAGTGCTCATCATTGGAAAACGTTCTTCGGGGCGAAAACTCTCAAGGATCTTACCGCTGTTGAGAT
CCAGTTCGATGTAACCCACTCGTGCACCCAACTGATCTTCAGCATCTTTTACTTTCACCAGCGTTTCTGG
GTGAGCAAAAACAGGAAGGCAAAATGCCGCAAAAAAGGGAATAAGGGCGACACGGAAATGTTGAATACTC
ATACTCTTCCTTTTTCAATATTATTGAAGC
Features (pLannotate 1.2.2; 26 found; start..end, strand, type, name):
     96..684     +  rep_origin     ori: high-copy-number ColE1/pMB1/pBR322/pUC origin of replication
    867..959     +  CDS            lacI (fragment): lac repressor; lacI; The lac repressor binds to the lac operator to inhibit transcription in E. coli. This inhibition can be relieved by adding lactose or isopropyl-β-D-thiogalactopyranoside (IPTG).
    972..993     +  protein_bind   CAP binding site: CAP binding activates transcription in the presence of cAMP. E. coli catabolite activator protein
   1008..1038    +  promoter       lac promoter: promoter for the E. coli lac operon
   1046..1062    +  protein_bind   lac operator: The lac repressor binds to the lac operator to inhibit transcription in E. coli. This inhibition can be relieved by adding lactose or isopropyl-β-D-thiogalactopyranoside (IPTG). lac repressor encoded by lacI
   1107..1125    +  promoter       T3 promoter: promoter for bacteriophage T3 RNA polymerase
   1142..1234    +  CDS            ins (fragment): INS_CHIMO - Experimental evidence at protein level: Swiss-Prot protein existence level 1. Insulin decreases blood glucose concentration. It increases cell permeability to monosaccharides, amino acids and fatty acids. It accelerates glycolysis, the pentose phosphate cycle, and glycogen synthesis in liver. From Chimaera monstrosa (Rabbit fish).
   1976..2140    +  CDS            INS (fragment) (sequence partly withheld): INS_RABIT - Experimental evidence at protein level: Swiss-Prot protein existence level 1. Insulin decreases blood glucose concentration. It increases cell permeability to monosaccharides, amino acids and fatty acids. It accelerates glycolysis, the pentose phosphate cycle, and glycogen synthesis in liver. From Oryctolagus cuniculus (Rabbit).
   2246..2708    +  misc_feature   IRES: internal ribosome entry site (IRES) of the encephalomyocarditis virus (EMCV)
   2722..3441    +  CDS            EGFP: the original enhanced GFP (Yang et al., 1996) mammalian codon-optimized
   3454..3501    +  polyA_signal   HSV TK poly(A) signal: herpes simplex virus thymidine kinase polyadenylation signal (Cole and Stacy, 1985)
   3508..3541    -  protein_bind   loxP: Cre-mediated recombination occurs in the 8-bp core sequence (GCATACAT). Cre recombinase
   3568..4067    +  promoter       PGK promoter: mouse phosphoglycerate kinase 1 promoter
   4107..4706    +  CDS            PuroR: puromycin N-acetyltransferase; pac from Streptomyces alboniger; confers resistance to puromycin
   4784..5236    +  polyA_signal   PGK poly(A) signal: mouse phosphoglycerate kinase 1 polyadenylation signal
   5253..5286    -  protein_bind   loxP: Cre-mediated recombination occurs in the 8-bp core sequence (GCATACAT). Cre recombinase
   5293..5517    +  polyA_signal   bGH poly(A) signal: bovine growth hormone polyadenylation signal
   6548..6566    -  promoter       T7 promoter: promoter for bacteriophage T7 RNA polymerase
   6569..6716    +  CDS            lacZα (fragment): LacZα fragment of β-galactosidase; lacZ fragment
   6726..7029    +  CDS            ccdB (fragment): CcdB, a bacterial toxin that poisons DNA gyrase; ccdB; Plasmids containing the ccdB gene cannot be propagated in standard E. coli strains.
   7077..7346    +  CDS            tnpA (fragment): TN5P_ECOLX - Also known as tnp. Experimental evidence at protein level: Swiss-Prot protein existence level 1. Mediates transposition of transposon Tn5 by a 'cut and paste' mechanism. First, the monomeric transposase binds the 19 bp inverted DNA repeats flanking the transposon. Then, dimerization of the DNA- bound transposase creates a synaptic DNA complex. After nicking of the first DNA strand, excision of the transposon proceeds through a series of intermediates. The transposase then mediates the insertion of the transposon at a new site by strand transfer. The activity of the wild- type tran
   7378..8172    +  CDS            NeoR/KanR: aminoglycoside phosphotransferase from Tn5; aph(3')-II (or nptII); confers resistance to neomycin, kanamycin, and G418 (Geneticin®)
   8193..8243    -  misc_feature   bom (fragment): basis of mobility region from pBR322
   8270..8329    +  promoter       AmpR promoter (fragment): bla
   8422..9282    -  CDS            AmpR: β-lactamase; bla; confers resistance to ampicillin, carbenicillin, and related antibiotics
   9283..25      -  promoter       AmpR promoter (fragment) (across the origin): bla
