[The description below was written by a language model from this plasmid's Addgene catalogue record and pLannotate feature annotations shown in this document.]
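Description:
INS-IRES-EGFP is a homology-directed knock-in (gene-targeting donor) plasmid designed to turn the human insulin locus into a GFP fluorescent reporter of insulin gene expression. It is built on an in-house "Insulin IRES" backbone of about 9.3 kb, into which the EGFP coding sequence was placed by Gibson cloning. It replicates in E. coli from a high-copy ColE1/pUC-type origin under ampicillin selection. The backbone also carries lacZα and ccdB fragments, consistent with the listed ccdB-tolerant growth strain, plus a Tn5-derived NeoR/KanR gene outside the targeting cassette.

The payload begins with insulin-derived sequence. The annotation software detects two insulin coding fragments and matches them to other species' orthologues, but the catalogue entry states these are human INS homology arms. This is followed by an EMCV IRES, EGFP and an HSV TK polyadenylation signal. After correct integration, EGFP should be translated from the same transcript as insulin through the IRES, so fluorescence marks insulin-expressing cells without fusing a tag to the hormone. Downstream lies a mouse PGK promoter–PuroR–PGK poly(A) cassette flanked by two loxP sites in the same orientation, which allows puromycin selection of targeted clones and later Cre-mediated removal of the marker. A bGH poly(A) signal follows. The roughly 1 kb unannotated stretch after it presumably contains the 3′ homology arm, although the feature table does not label it. T3 and T7 promoters flank the whole targeting region.

The catalogue lists neomycin/G418 as the selectable marker, whereas the purpose statement and the feature table point to PuroR as the marker within the targeting cassette. No mammalian promoter is annotated in front of NeoR/KanR. The record does not specify the nuclease strategy or the cell type used for targeting.
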