Addgene plasmid #214021: INS-IRES-EGFP
Purpose: GFP fluorescent reporter for insulin gene expression. IRES-EGFP and PuroR with homology arms for human insulin gene.
Depositing lab: Dieter Egli. Depositing organization: Columbia University.
Backbone
  Vector backbone: Insulin IRES plasmid
  Backbone manufacturer: in house
  Backbone size w/o insert (bp): 8597
  Total vector size (bp): 9311
  Selectable markers: Neomycin (select with G418)
Growth in bacteria
  Bacterial resistance: Ampicillin, 100 μg/mL
  Growth temperature: 37°C
  Growth strain: ccdB Survival
  Copy number: Unknown
Gene/Insert
  Gene/Insert name: EGFP
  Insert size (bp): 714
  Cloning method: Gibson Cloning
  Sequencing primers: 5′ GGACGTGGTTTTCCTTTGAA; 3′ ATgctagcgaacaaacgacccaacacccgtgcgttttattctgtctttttattgccacgcgtGGATCCttacttgtacagctcgtccatgccgagagtgatcccggcggcggtcacgaactccag
Terms and licenses: Academic/Nonprofit Terms; Industry Terms: Not Available to Industry
How to cite: INS-IRES-EGFP was a gift from Dieter Egli (Addgene plasmid # 214021 ; http://n2t.net/addgene:214021 ; RRID:Addgene_214021)
